Addgene plasmid #55793: G protein alpha-s-CFP
Purpose: G protein alpha-s internally tagged with ECFP and EE epitope
Depositing lab: Catherine Berlot. Depositing organization: Geisinger Health Center. Publication: Live cell imaging of Gs and the beta2-adrenergic receptor demonstrates that both alphas and beta1gamma7 internalize upon stimulation and exhibit similar trafficking patterns that differ from that of the beta2-adrenergic receptor. Hynes TR, Mervine SM, Yost EA, Sabo JL, Berlot CH. J Biol Chem. 2004 Oct 15;279(42):44101-12. Epub 2004 Aug 5. 10.1074/jbc.M405151200 PubMed 15297467.
Backbone
  Vector backbone: pcDNA1/Amp
  Backbone manufacturer: Invitrogen
  Backbone size w/o insert (bp): 4800
  Total vector size (bp): 7103
  Vector type: Mammalian Expression
Growth in bacteria
  Bacterial resistance: Ampicillin, 100 μg/mL
  Growth temperature: 37°C
  Growth strain: DH10B
  Copy number: High Copy
Gene/Insert
  Gene/Insert name: G-alpha-s-EE-ECFP (alt name: Gnas)
  Species: R. norvegicus (rat)
  Insert size (bp): 2303
  Mutation: His was substituted for Asn164 in ECFP (Clontech). BamHI sites in the alpha-s cDNA were removed and alpha-s residues 73-84 were replaced with Gly-Ser adding a unique BamHI site into which ECFP was subcloned.
  Entrez Gene: Gnas (a.k.a. ALEX, G-alpha-8, Gnas1, Gnpas, Nesp55, SCG6)
  Promoter: CMV
  Tag / fusion protein: ECFP flanked by SGGGS on each side was inserted in place of alpha-s residues 73-84.; internal EE epitope (residues 189-194 in alpha-s sequence are EYMPTE)
  Cloning method: Restriction Enzyme; 5′ cloning site HindIII (not destroyed); 3′ cloning site HindIII (not destroyed)
  Sequencing primers: 5′ T7; 3′ SP6
Resource information
  A portion of this plasmid was derived from a plasmid made by: Alpha-s-EE was produced in the laboratory of Henry Bourne. ECFP purchased from Clontech.
Terms and licenses: Academic/Nonprofit Terms; Industry Terms: Not Available to Industry
Depositor comments: Reference for alpha-s-EE: Wilson, P. T., and Bourne, H. R. (1995) Fatty acylation of αz. Effects of palmitoylation and myristoylation on αz signaling. J. Biol. Chem. 270, 9667-9675
How to cite: G protein alpha-s-CFP was a gift from Catherine Berlot (Addgene plasmid # 55793 ; http://n2t.net/addgene:55793 ; RRID:Addgene_55793)
