[The description below was written by a language model from this plasmid's Addgene catalogue record and pLannotate feature annotations shown in this document.]
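Description:
G protein alpha-s-CFP is a mammalian expression plasmid built on the pcDNA1/Amp backbone, about 7.1 kb in total. It carries a 2.3 kb insert encoding rat G protein alpha-s (Gnas) with two internal tags. It is propagated in E. coli as a high-copy plasmid through a ColE1/pUC-type origin and is selected with ampicillin via the β-lactamase gene. An f1 origin is also present, which allows single-stranded DNA production. The record lists no mammalian selection marker, so the plasmid suits transient expression. The backbone also contains an SV40 origin and polyomavirus-derived sequence, which the annotation software scored as capsid protein fragments.

The insert was cloned into a HindIII site downstream of the CMV immediate early enhancer and promoter. It is followed by the SV40 small t intron and SV40 polyadenylation signal, and T7 and SP6 promoters flank the cloning site. BamHI sites in the alpha-s cDNA were removed, and residues 73–84 were replaced to create a unique BamHI site. ECFP, flanked on each side by a short SGGGS linker and carrying an Asn164-to-His substitution, was inserted at that site. Placing the fluorophore inside the protein leaves both termini of the alpha subunit free. An internal EE epitope at residues 189–194 provides an additional tag for antibody detection. The feature table shows this arrangement as an ECFP segment between two G-alpha coding fragments. The software labelled those fragments by homology to a fungal G-alpha protein, but they correspond to the rat alpha-s sequence. The associated work used the construct for live-cell imaging of Gs localisation, internalisation and trafficking after receptor stimulation.
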