Features (pLannotate 1.2.2; 22 found; start..end, strand, type, name):
      2..570     +  rep_origin     ori: high-copy-number ColE1/pMB1/pBR322/pUC origin of replication
    603..1061    -  rep_origin     f1 ori (sequence partly withheld): f1 bacteriophage origin of replication; arrow indicates direction of (+) strand synthesis
   1049..1170    -  CDS            M13 gene IV (fragment) (sequence partly withheld): pIV; IV; phage assembly
   1272..1376    +  promoter       AmpR promoter: bla
   1377..2237    +  CDS            AmpR: β-lactamase; bla; confers resistance to ampicillin, carbenicillin, and related antibiotics
   2310..2689    +  enhancer       CMV enhancer: human cytomegalovirus immediate early enhancer
   2690..2893    +  promoter       CMV promoter: human cytomegalovirus (CMV) immediate early promoter
   2889..2922    +  LTR            5' LTR (truncated) (fragment): truncated 5' long terminal repeat (LTR) from HIV-1
   2938..2956    +  promoter       T7 promoter: promoter for bacteriophage T7 RNA polymerase
   3166..3369    +  CDS            fadA (fragment): GPA1_EMENI - Experimental evidence at protein level: Swiss-Prot protein existence level 1. Guanine nucleotide-binding proteins (G proteins) are involved as modulators or transducers in various transmembrane signaling systems. From Emericella nidulans (strain FGSC A4 / ATCC 38163 / CBS 112.46 / NRRL 194 / M139) (Aspergillus nidulans).
   3400..4117    +  CDS            ECFP (fragment): enhanced CFP mammalian codon-optimized
   4165..5049    +  CDS            fadA (fragment): GPA1_EMENI - Experimental evidence at protein level: Swiss-Prot protein existence level 1. Guanine nucleotide-binding proteins (G proteins) are involved as modulators or transducers in various transmembrane signaling systems. From Emericella nidulans (strain FGSC A4 / ATCC 38163 / CBS 112.46 / NRRL 194 / M139) (Aspergillus nidulans).
   5375..5393    -  promoter       SP6 promoter: promoter for bacteriophage SP6 RNA polymerase
   5401..5475    +  CDS            small t antigen (fragment): SV40 (simian virus 40) small t antigen
   5477..5542    +  intron         small t intron: SV40 (simian virus 40) small t antigen intron
   5672..5692    +  CDS            SV40 NLS: nuclear localization signal of SV40 (simian virus 40) large T antigen
   5699..5833    +  CDS            LT_POVHA (fragment): Protein inferred from homology: Swiss-Prot protein existence level 3. Isoform large T antigen is a key early protein essential for both driving viral replication and inducing cellular transformation. Plays a role in viral genome replication by driving entry of quiescent cells into the cell cycle and by autoregulating the synthesis of viral early mRNA. Displays highly oncogenic activities by corrupting the host cellular checkpoint mechanisms that guard cell division and the transcription, replication, and repair of DNA. Participates in the modulation of cellular gene expression preceeding viral
   5858..5941    +  CDS            large T antigen (fragment): large T antigen from SV40 (simian virus 40)
   5964..6098    +  polyA_signal   SV40 poly(A) signal: SV40 polyadenylation signal
   6099..6467    -  CDS            VP2_POVMA (fragment): Experimental evidence at protein level: Swiss-Prot protein existence level 1. [Isoform VP3]: structural protein that resides within the core of the capsid surrounded by 72 VP1 pentamers. Following virus endocytosis and trafficking to the endoplasmic reticulum, VP2 and VP3 form oligomers and integrate into the endoplasmic reticulum membrane. Heterooligomer VP2-VP3 may create a viroporin for transporting the viral genome across the endoplasmic reticulum membrane to the cytoplasm. Nuclear entry of the viral DNA involves the selective exposure and importin recognition of VP2 or Vp3 nuclear localiz
   6835..6933    -  CDS            VP1_POVMP (fragment): Experimental evidence at protein level: Swiss-Prot protein existence level 1. Forms an icosahedral capsid with a T=7 symmetry and a 40 nm diameter. The capsid is composed of 72 pentamers linked to each other by disulfide bonds and associated with VP2 or VP3 proteins. Interacts with terminal alpha(2,3)-linked sialic acids on the cell surface to provide virion attachment to target cell. This attachment induces virion internalization predominantly through caveolin-mediated endocytosis. Once attached, the virion is internalized by caveolin- mediated endocytosis and traffics to the endoplasmic reti
   6944..7079    +  rep_origin     SV40 ori: SV40 origin of replication
>Addgene plasmid #55793 | G protein alpha-s-CFP | depositor full sequence | sequence record 86730 | G protein alpha-s-CFP sequence 7103 bps
GGCGTAATCTGCTGCTTGCAAACAAAAAAACCACCGCTACCAGCGGTGGTTTGTTTGCCGGATCAAGAGC
TACCAACTCTTTTTCCGAAGGTAACTGGCTTCAGCAGAGCGCAGATACCAAATACTGTCCTTCTAGTGTA
GCCGTAGTTAGGCCACCACTTCAAGAACTCTGTAGCACCGCCTACATACCTCGCTCTGCTAATCCTGTTA
CCAGTGGCTGCTGCCAGTGGCGATAAGTCGTGTCTTACCGGGTTGGACTCAAGACGATAGTTACCGGATA
AGGCGCAGCGGTCGGGCTGAACGGGGGGTTCGTGCACACAGCCCAGCTTGGAGCGAACGACCTACACCGA
ACTGAGATACCTACAGCGTGAGCATTGAGAAAGCGCCACGCTTCCCGAAGGGAGAAAGGCGGACAGGTAT
CCGGTAAGCGGCAGGGTCGGAACAGGAGAGCGCACGAGGGAGCTTCCAGGGGGAAACGCCTGGTATCTTT
ATAGTCCTGTCGGGTTTCGCCACCTCTGACTTGAGCGTCGATTTTTGTGATGCTCGTCAGGGGGGCGGAG
CCTATGGAAAAACGCCAGCAACGCAAGCTAGCTTCTAGCTAGAAATTGTAAACGTTAATATTTTGTTAAA
ATTCGCGTTAAATTTTTGTTAAATCAGCTCATTTTTTAACCAATAGGCCGAAATCGGCAAAATCCCTTAT
AAATCAAAAGAATAGCCCGAGATAGGGT
[37 nt withheld, positions 729-765]
AAAGAACGTGGACTCCAACGTCAAAGGGCGAAAAACCGTCTATCAGGGCGATGGCC
[115 nt withheld, positions 822-936]
G
[144 nt withheld, positions 938-1081]
ACCGTATAACGTGCTTTCCTCGTTG
[64 nt withheld, positions 1107-1170]
CTGGATTACCAAAGGGCCTCGTGATACGCCTATTTTTATAGGTTAATGTCATGATAATAATGGTTTCTTA
GACGTCAGGTGGCACTTTTCGGGGAAATGTGCGCGGAACCCCTATTTGTTTATTTTTCTAAATACATTCA
AATATGTATCCGCTCATGAGACAATAACCCTGATAAATGCTTCAATAATATTGAAAAAGGAAGAGTATGA
GTATTCAACATTTCCGTGTCGCCCTTATTCCCTTTTTTGCGGCATTTTGCCTTCCTGTTTTTGCTCACCC
AGAAACGCTGGTGAAAGTAAAAGATGCTGAAGATCAGTTGGGTGCACGAGTGGGTTACATCGAACTGGAT
CTCAACAGCGGTAAGATCCTTGAGAGTTTTCGCCCCGAAGAACGTTTTCCAATGATGAGCACTTTTAAAG
TTCTGCTATGTGGCGCGGTATTATCCCGTGTTGACGCCGGGCAAGAGCAACTCGGTCGCCGCATACACTA
TTCTCAGAATGACTTGGTTGAGTACTCACCAGTCACAGAAAAGCATCTTACGGATGGCATGACAGTAAGA
GAATTATGCAGTGCTGCCATAACCATGAGTGATAACACTGCGGCCAACTTACTTCTGACAACGATCGGAG
GACCGAAGGAGCTAACCGCTTTTTTGCACAACATGGGGGATCATGTAACTCGCCTTGATCGTTGGGAACC
GGAGCTGAATGAAGCCATACCAAACGACGAGCGTGACACCACGATGCCTGCAGCAATGGCAACAACGTTG
CGCAAACTATTAACTGGCGAACTACTTACTCTAGCTTCCCGGCAACAATTAATAGACTGGATGGAGGCGG
ATAAAGTTGCAGGACCACTTCTGCGCTCGGCCCTTCCGGCTGGCTGGTTTATTGCTGATAAATCTGGAGC
CGGTGAGCGTGGGTCTCGCGGTATCATTGCAGCACTGGGGCCAGATGGTAAGCCCTCCCGTATCGTAGTT
ATCTACACGACGGGGAGTCAGGCAACTATGGATGAACGAAATAGACAGATCGCTGAGATAGGTGCCTCAC
TGATTAAGCATTGGTAACTGTCAGACCAAGTTTACTCATATATACTTTAGATTGATTTAAAACTTCATTT
TTAATTTCTCTAGCGCGTTGACATTGATTATTGACTAGTTATTAATAGTAATCAATTACGGGGTCATTAG
TTCATAGCCCATATATGGAGTTCCGCGTTACATAACTTACGGTAAATGGCCCGCCTGGCTGACCGCCCAA
CGACCCCCGCCCATTGACGTCAATAATGACGTATGTTCCCATAGTAACGCCAATAGGGACTTTCCATTGA
CGTCAATGGGTGGACTATTTACGGTAAACTGCCCACTTGGCAGTACATCAAGTGTATCATATGCCAAGTA
CGCCCCCTATTGACGTCAATGACGGTAAATGGCCCGCCTGGCATTATGCCCAGTACATGACCTTATGGGA
CTTTCCTACTTGGCAGTACATCTACGTATTAGTCATCGCTATTACCATGGTGATGCGGTTTTGGCAGTAC
ATCAATGGGCGTGGATAGCGGTTTGACTCACGGGGATTTCCAAGTCTCCACCCCATTGACGTCAATGGGA
GTTTGTTTTGGCACCAAAATCAACGGGACTTTCCAAAATGTCGTAACAACTCCGCCCCATTGACGCAAAT
GGGCGGTAGGCGTGTACGGTGGGAGGTCTATATAAGCAGAGCTCTCTGGCTAACTAGAGAACCCACTGCT
TACTGGCTTATCGAAATTAATACGACTCACTATAGGGAGACCCAAGCTTGGTCGACCAATTCCGCAGCAG
CAGCTCCCGCGGCTCCTGCTCTGCTCCGCCTCGGCCCCGGAGCGAGGGGCGGAGAGCCGCGCGCTTGCCT
TAGTCCGAGCCGCCACCCTCCCCGCGTTCCCCGCTTTCCCGGCCCGCCCGAGGCCGCCCGCCCCGTCCCC
GCCGCCCCGCAGCCCGGCCGCGCCCCGCCGCCGCCATGGGCTGCCTCGGCAACAGTAAGACCGAGGACCA
GCGCAACGAGGAGAAGGCGCAGCGCGAGGCCAACAAAAAGATCGAGAAGCAGCTGCAGAAGGACAAGCAG
GTCTACCGGGCCACGCACCGCCTGCTGCTGCTGGGTGCTGGAGAGTCTGGCAAAAGCACCATTGTGAAGC
AGATGAGGATTCTACATGTTAATGGGTTTAACGGAGAGGGATCCGGTGGGGGCGGGAGCATGGTGAGCAA
GGGCGAGGAGCTGTTCACCGGGGTGGTGCCCATCCTGGTCGAGCTGGACGGCGACGTAAACGGCCACAAG
TTCAGCGTGTCCGGCGAGGGCGAGGGCGATGCCACCTACGGCAAGCTGACCCTGAAGTTCATCTGCACCA
CCGGCAAGCTGCCCGTGCCCTGGCCCACCCTCGTGACCACCCTGACCTGGGGCGTGCAGTGCTTCAGCCG
CTACCCCGACCACATGAAGCAGCACGACTTCTTCAAGTCCGCCATGCCCGAAGGCTACGTCCAGGAGCGC
ACCATCTTCTTCAAGGACGACGGCAACTACAAGACCCGCGCCGAGGTGAAGTTCGAGGGCGACACCCTGG
TGAACCGCATCGAGCTGAAGGGCATCGACTTCAAGGAGGACGGCAACATCCTGGGGCACAAGCTGGAGTA
CAACTACATCAGCCACAACGTCTATATCACCGCCGACAAGCAGAAGAACGGCATCAAGGCCCACTTCAAG
ATCCGCCACAACATCGAGGACGGCAGCGTGCAGCTCGCCGACCACTACCAGCAGAACACCCCCATCGGCG
ACGGCCCCGTGCTGCTGCCCGACAACCACTACCTGAGCACCCAGTCCGCCCTGAGCAAAGACCCCAACGA
GAAGCGCGATCACATGGTCCTGCTGGAGTTCGTGACCGCCGCCGGGATCACTCTCGGCATGGACGAGCTG
TACAAGTCCGGAGGTGGAGGATCCGATGGTGAGAAGGCCACCAAAGTGCAGGACATCAAAAACAACCTGA
AGGAGGCCATTGAAACCATTGTGGCCGCCATGAGCAACCTGGTGCCCCCCGTGGAGCTGGCCAACCCTGA
GAACCAGTTCAGAGTGGACTACATTCTGAGCGTGATGAACGTGCCAAACTTTGACTTCCCACCTGAATTC
TATGAGCATGCCAAGGCTCTGTGGGAGGATGAGGGAGTTCGTGCCTGCTACGAGCGCTCCAACGAGTACC
AGCTGATCGACTGTGCCCAGTACTTCCTGGACAAGATTGATGTGATCAAGCAGGCCGAGTACATGCCGAC
TGAGCAGGACCTGCTTCGCTGCCGCGTCCTGACCTCTGGAATCTTTGAGACCAAGTTCCAGGTGGACAAA
GTCAACTTCCACATGTTCGATGTGGGCGGCCAGCGCGATGAACGCCGCAAGTGGATTCAGTGCTTCAATG
ATGTGACTGCCATCATCTTCGTGGTGGCCAGCAGCAGCTACAACATGGTCATCCGGGAGGACAACCAGAC
CAACCGTCTGCAGGAGGCTCTGAACCTCTTCAAGAGCATCTGGAACAACAGATGGCTGCGTACCATCTCT
GTGATCCTCTTCCTCAACAAGCAAGATCTGCTTGCTGAGAAGGTCCTCGCTGGGAAATCGAAGATTGAGG
ACTACTTTCCAGAGTTCGCTCGCTACACCACTCCTGAGGATGCGACTCCCGAGCCCGGAGAGGACCCACG
CGTGACCCGGGCCAAGTACTTCATCCGGGATGAGTTTCTGAGAATCAGCACTGCTAGTGGAGATGGACGT
CACTACTGCTACCCTCACTTTACCTGCGCCGTGGACACTGAGAACATCCGCCGTGTCTTCAACGACTGCC
GTGACATCATCCAGCGCATGCATCTTCGCCAATACGAGCTGCTCTAAGAAGGGAACGCCCAAATTTAATT
CAGCCTTAAGCACAATTAATTAAGAGTGAAACGCAATCGTACAAGCAGTTGATCACCCACCATAGGGCAT
GATCAACACCGCAACCTTTCCCTTTTCTCCCCAGTGATTCTGAAAACCCCCTCTTCCCTTCAGCTTGCTT
AGATGTTCCAAATTTAGTAAAGCTCCAAGCTTGGCCAAGCTTGGTACCGAGCTCGATCCACTAGTAACGG
CCGCCAGTGTGCTGGAATTCTGCAGATATCCATCACACTGGCGGCCGCTCGAGCATGCATCTAGAGGGCC
CTATTCTATAGTGTCACCTAAATGCTAGAGGATCTTTGTGAAGGAACCTTACTTCTGTGGTGTGACATAA
TTGGACAAACTACCTACAGAGATTTAAAGCTCTAAGGTAAATATAAAATTTTTAAGTGTATAATGTGTTA
AACTACTGATTCTAATTGTTTGTGTATTTTAGATTCCAACCTATGGAACTGATGAATGGGAGCAGTGGTG
GAATGCCTTTAATGAGGAAAACCTGTTTTGCTCAGAAGAAATGCCATCTAGTGATGATGAGGCTACTGCT
GACTCTCAACATTCTACTCCTCCAAAAAAGAAGAGAAAGGTAGAAGACCCCAAGGACTTTCCTTCAGAAT
TGCTAAGTTTTTTGAGTCATGCTGTGTTTAGTAATAGAACTCTTGCTTGCTTTGCTATTTACACCACAAA
GGAAAAAGCTGCACTGCTATACAAGAAAATTATGGAAAAATATTTGATGTATAGTGCCTTGACTAGAGAT
CATAATCAGCCATACCACATTTGTAGAGGTTTTACTTGCTTTAAAAAACCTCCCACACCTCCCCCTGAAC
CTGAAACATAAAATGAATGCAATTGTTGTTGTTAACTTGTTTATTGCAGCTTATAATGGTTACAAATAAA
GCAATAGCATCACAAATTTCACAAATAAAGCATTTTTTTCACTGCATTCTAGTTGTGGTTTGTCCAAACT
CATCAATGTATCTTATCATGTCTGGATCATCCCGCCATGGTATCAACGCCATATTTCTATTTACAGTAGG
GACCTCTTCGTTGTGTAGGTACCGCTGTATTCCTAGGGAAATAGTAGAGGCACCTTGAACTGTCTGCATC
AGCCATATAGCCCCCGCTGTTCGACTTACAAACACAGGCACAGTACTGACAAACCCATACACCTCCTCTG
AAATACCCATAGTTGCTAGGGCTGTCTCCGAACTCATTACACCCTCCAAAGTCAGAGCTGTAATTTCGCC
ATCAAGGGCAGCGAGGGCTTCTCCAGATAAAATAGCTTCTGCCGAGAGTCCCGTAAGGGTAGACACTTCA
GCTAATCCCTCGATGAGGTCTACTAGAATAGTCAGTGCGGCTCCCATTTTGAAAATTCACTTACTTGATC
AGCTTCAGAAGATGGCGGAGGGCCTCCAACACAGTAATTTTCCTCCCGACTCTTAAAATAGAAAATGTCA
AGTCAGTTAAGCAGGAAGTGGACTAACTGACGCAGCTGGCCGTGCGACATCCTCTTTTAATTAGTTGCTA
GGCAACGCCCTCCAGAGGGCGTGTGGTTTTGCAAGAGGAAGCAAAAGCCTCTCCACCCAGGCCTAGAATG
TTTCCACCCAATCATTACTATGACAACAGCTGTTTTTTTTAGTATTAAGCAGAGGCCGGGGACCCCTGGG
CCCGCTTACTCTGGAGAAAAAGAAGAGAGGCATTGTAGAGGCTTCCAGAGGCAACTTGTCAAAACAGGAC
TGCTTCTATTTCTGTCACACTGTCTGGCCCTGTCACAAGGTCCAGCACCTCCATACCCCCTTTAATAAGC
AGTTTGGGAACGGGTGCGGGTCTTACTCCGCCCATCCCGCCCCTAACTCCGCCCAGTTCCGCCCATTCTC
CGCCCCATGGCTGACTAATTTTTTTTATTTATGCAGAGGCCGAGGCCGCCTCGGCCTCTGAGCTATTCCA
GAAGTAGTGAGGAGGCTTTTTTGGAGGCCTAGGCTTTTGCAAAAAGCTAATTC
