>Addgene plasmid #55793 | G protein alpha-s-CFP | addgene partial sequence | sequence record 119305 | CMV-F 5'-CGCAAATGGGCGGTAGGCGTG-3'
GAGCTCTCTGGCTAACTAGAGAACCCACTGCTTACTGGCTTATCGAAATTAATACGACTCACTATAGGGA
GACCCAAGCTTGGTCGACCAATTCCGCAGCAGCAGCTCCCGCGGCTCCTGCTCTGCTCCGCCTCGGCCCC
GGAGCGAGGGGCGGAGAGCCGCGCGCTTGCCTTAGTCCGAGCCGCCACCCTCCCCGCGTTCCCCGCTTTC
CCGGCCCGCCCGAGGCCGCCCGCCCCGTCCCCGCCGCCCCGCAGCCCGGCCGCGCCCCGCCGCCGCCATG
GGCTGCCTCGGCAACAGTAAGACCGAGGACCAGCGCAACGAGGAGAAGGCGCAGCGCGAGGCCAACAAAA
AGATCGAGAAGCAGCTGCAGAAGGACAAGCAGGTCTACCGGGCCACGCACCGCCTGCTGCTGCTGGGTGC
TGGAGAGTCTGGCAAAAGCACCATTGTGAAGCAGATGAGGATTCTACATGTTAATGGGTTTAACGGAGAG
GGATCCGGTGGGGGCGGGAGCATGGTGAGCAAGGGCGAGGAGCTGTTCACCGGGGTGGTGCCCATCCTGG
TCGAGCTGGACGGCGACGTAAACGGCCACAAGTTCAGCGTGTCCGGCGAGGGCGAGGGCGATGCCACCTA
CGGCAAGCTGACCCTGAAGTTCATCTGCACCACCGGCAAGCTGCCCGTGCCCTGGCCCACCCTCGTGACC
ACCCTGACCTGGGGCGTGCAGTGCTTCAGCCGCTACCCCGACCACATGAAGCAGCACGACTTCTT
