>Addgene plasmid #55793 | G protein alpha-s-CFP | addgene partial sequence | sequence record 119306 | SP6 5'-ATTTAGGTGACACTATAG-3'
GCTCGAGCGGCCGCCAGTGTGATGGATATCTGCAGAATTCCAGCACACTGGCGGCCGTTACTAGTGGATC
GATCCGAGCTCGGTACCAAGCTTGGCCAAGCTTGGAGCTTACTAAATTTGGAACATCTAAGCAAGCTGAA
GGGAAGAGGGGGTTTTCAGAATCACTGGGGAGAAAAGGGAAAGGTTGCGGTGTTGATCATGCCCTATGGT
GGGTGATCAACTGCTTGTACGATTGCGTTTCACTCTTAATTAATTGTGCTTAAGGCTGAATTAAATTTGG
GCGTTCCCTTCTTAGAGCAGCTCGTATTGGCGAAGATGCATGCGCTGGATGATGTCACGGCAGTCGTTGA
AGACACGGCGGATGTTCTCAGTGTCCACGGCGCAGGTAAAGTGAGGGTAGCAGTAGTGACGTCCATCTCC
ACTAGCAGTGCTGATTCTCAGAAACTCATCCCGGATGAAGTACTTGGCCCGGGTCACGCGTGGGTCCTCT
CCGGGCTCGGGAGTCGCATCCTCAGGAGTGGTGTAGCGAGCGAACTCTGGAAAGTAGTCCTCAATCTTCG
ATTTCCCAGCGAGGACCTTCTCAGCAAGCAGATCTTGCTTGTTGAGGAAGAGGATCACAGAGATGGTACG
CAGCCATCTGTTGTTCCAGATGCTCTTGAAGAGGTTCAGAGCCTCCTGCAGACGGTTGGTCTGGTTGTCC
TCCCGGATGACCATGTTGTAGCTGCTGCTGG
