>Addgene plasmid #55793 | G protein alpha-s-CFP | addgene partial sequence | sequence record 121422 | EXFP-R 5'-GTCTTGTAGTTGCCGTCGTC-3'
GTAGCCTTCGGGCATGGCGGACTTGAAGAAGTCGTGCTGCTTCATGTGGTCGGGGTAGCGGCTGAAGCAC
TGCACGCCCCAGGTCAGGGTGGTCACGAGGGTGGGCCAGGGCACGGGCAGCTTGCCGGTGGTGCAGATGA
ACTTCAGGGTCAGCTTGCCGTAGGTGGCATCGCCCTCGCCCTCGCCGGACACGCTGAACTTGTGGCCGTT
TACGTCGCCGTCCAGCTCGACCAGGATGGGCACCACCCCGGTGAACAGCTCCTCGCCCTTGCTCACCATG
CTCCCGCCCCCACCGGATCCCTCTCCGTTAAACCCATTAACATGTAGAATCCTCATCTGCTTCACAATGG
TGCTTTTGCCAGACTCTCCAGCACCCAGCAGCAGCAGGCGGTGCGTGGCCCGGTAGACCTGCTTGTCCTT
CTGCAGCTGCTTCTCGATCTTTTTGTTGGCCTCGCGCTGCGCCTTCTCCTCGTTGCGCTGGTCCTCGGTC
TTACTGTTGCCGAGGCAGCCCATGGCGGCGGCGGGGCGCGGCCGGGCTGCGGGGCGGCGGGGACGGGGCG
GGCGGCCTCGGGCGGGCCGGGAAAGCGGGGAACGCGGGGAGGGTGGCGGCTCGGACTAAGGCAAGCGCGC
GGCTCTCCGCCCCTCGCTCCGGGGCCGAGGCGGAGCAGAGCAGGAGCCGCGGGAGCTGCTGCTGCGGAAT
TGGTCGACCAAGCTTGGGTCTCCCTATAGTGAGTCGTATTAATTTCGATAAGCCAGTAAGCAGTGGGTTC
TCTAGTTAGCCAGAGAGCTCTGCTTATATAGACCTCCCACCGTACACGCCTACCGCCCATTTGCGTCAAT
GGGG
