>Addgene plasmid #55793 | G protein alpha-s-CFP | addgene partial sequence | sequence record 121424 | EGFP-C 5'-CATGGTCCTGCTGGAGTTCGTG-3'
AGTCCGGAGGTGGAGGATCCGATGGTGAGAAGGCCACCAAAGTGCAGGACATCAAAAACAACCTGAAGGA
GGCCATTGAAACCATTGTGGCCGCCATGAGCAACCTGGTGCCCCCCGTGGAGCTGGCCAACCCTGAGAAC
CAGTTCAGAGTGGACTACATTCTGAGCGTGATGAACGTGCCAAACTTTGACTTCCCACCTGAATTCTATG
AGCATGCCAAGGCTCTGTGGGAGGATGAGGGAGTTCGTGCCTGCTACGAGCGCTCCAACGAGTACCAGCT
GATCGACTGTGCCCAGTACTTCCTGGACAAGATTGATGTGATCAAGCAGGCCGAGTACATGCCGACTGAG
CAGGACCTGCTTCGCTGCCGCGTCCTGACCTCTGGAATCTTTGAGACCAAGTTCCAGGTGGACAAAGTCA
ACTTCCACATGTTCGATGTGGGCGGCCAGCGCGATGAACGCCGCAAGTGGATTCAGTGCTTCAATGATGT
GACTGCCATCATCTTCGTGGTGGCCAGCAGCAGCTACAACATGGTCATCCGGGAGGACAACCAGACCAAC
CGTCTGCAGGAGGCTCTGAACCTCTTCAAGAGCATCTGGAACAACAGATGGCTGCGTACCATCTCTGTGA
TCCTCTTCCTCAACAAGCAAGATCTGCTTGCTGAGAAGGTCCTCGCTGGGAAATCGAAGATTGAGGACTA
CTTTCCAGAGTTCGCTCGCTACACCACTCCTGAGGATGCGACTCCCGAGCCCGGAGAGGACCCACGCGTG
ACCCGGGCCAAGTACT
